Addgene plasmid #81793: pDONR223_COPS2_WT
Purpose: Gateway Donor vector containing COPS2 , part of the Target Accelerator Plasmid Collection.
Depositing lab: Jesse Boehm & William Hahn & David Root. Depositing organization: Broad Institute. Publication: Systematic Functional Interrogation of Rare Cancer Variants Identifies Oncogenic Alleles. Kim E, Ilic N, Shrestha Y, Zou L, Kamburov A, Zhu C, Yang X, Lubonja R, Tran N, Nguyen C, Lawrence MS, Piccioni F, Bagul M, Doench JG, Chouinard CR, Wu X, Hogstrom L, Natoli T, Tamayo P, Horn H, Corsello SM, Lage K, Root DE, Subramanian A, Golub TR, Getz G, Boehm JS, Hahn WC. Cancer Discov. 2016 Jul;6(7):714-26. doi: 10.1158/2159-8290.CD-16-0160. Epub 2016 May 4. PubMed 27147599.
Backbone
  Vector backbone: pDONR223
  Backbone manufacturer: Invitrogen
  Backbone size w/o insert (bp): 2790
  Vector type: Gateway Entry vector
Growth in bacteria
  Bacterial resistance: Spectinomycin, 50 μg/mL
  Growth temperature: 37°C
  Growth strain: DH5alpha
  Copy number: High Copy
Gene/Insert
  Gene/Insert name: COPS2 (alt name: NM_004236.3)
  Species: H. sapiens (human)
  Mutation: WT
  Entrez Gene: COPS2 (a.k.a. ALIEN, CSN2, SGN2, TRIP15)
  Promoter: None
  Cloning method: Gateway Cloning
  Sequencing primers: 5′ M13pUC-fwd; 3′ M13-Rev
Terms and licenses: Academic/Nonprofit Terms; Industry Terms: Not Available to Industry
Depositor comments: Closed state: stop codon immediately follows insert
How to cite: pDONR223_COPS2_WT was a gift from Jesse Boehm & William Hahn & David Root (Addgene plasmid # 81793 ; http://n2t.net/addgene:81793 ; RRID:Addgene_81793)
