[The description below was written by a language model from this plasmid's Addgene catalogue record and pLannotate feature annotations shown in this document.]
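Description:
pDONR223_COPS2_WT is a Gateway entry clone built on the Invitrogen pDONR223 backbone and carrying the wild-type human COPS2 open reading frame (reference transcript NM_004236.3; also known as CSN2, TRIP15, ALIEN or SGN2). It belongs to the Target Accelerator Plasmid Collection, a set of ORF clones assembled for systematic functional testing of cancer-associated genes and their variants, where wild-type clones such as this one presumably serve as the reference for mutant alleles. The sequenced plasmid is about 4.1 kb. It replicates in E. coli at high copy from a ColE1/pUC-type origin and is selected with spectinomycin through the aadA (SmR) aminoglycoside adenylyltransferase gene. Short fragments of a class 1 integron Pc promoter and a gentamicin resistance gene sit just upstream of this marker and appear to be remnants of the cassette it came from.

The COPS2 coding sequence, which encodes an essential subunit of the COP9 signalosome involved in cullin deneddylation and regulation of ubiquitin ligase activity, is flanked by two attL recombination sites in opposite orientation. The annotation software labels both as attL3 variants. These sites allow the ORF to be moved by an LR Clonase reaction into any compatible destination vector. The insert has no promoter of its own, so expression depends on the destination vector. The clone is in the "closed" configuration, with a stop codon immediately after the ORF, so it suits native or N-terminally tagged expression rather than C-terminal fusions. The rrnB T1 and T2 terminators upstream of the cassette insulate it from read-through transcription. A T7 promoter lies just beyond the downstream attL site, and M13 primer sites flank the insert for sequence verification. Small lacI and lacZα fragments are backbone remnants.
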