Features (pLannotate 1.2.2; 12 found; start..end, strand, type, name):
    121..213     +  CDS            lacI (fragment): lac repressor; lacI; The lac repressor binds to the lac operator to inhibit transcription in E. coli. This inhibition can be relieved by adding lactose or isopropyl-β-D-thiogalactopyranoside (IPTG).
    268..295     -  terminator     rrnB T2 terminator: transcription terminator T2 from the E. coli rrnB gene
    427..470     +  terminator     rrnB T1 terminator: Escherichia coli rrnB; transcription terminator T1 from the E. coli rrnB gene
    517..553     -  CDS            lacZα (fragment): LacZα fragment of β-galactosidase; lacZ fragment
    570..665     +  protein_bind   attL3: mutant version of attL; recombination site for the Gateway® LR reaction LR Clonase™
    671..1999    +  CDS            COPS2 (sequence withheld): CSN2_HUMAN - Also known as CSN2, TRIP15. Experimental evidence at protein level: Swiss-Prot protein existence level 1. Essential component of the COP9 signalosome complex (CSN), a complex involved in various cellular and developmental processes. The CSN complex is an essential regulator of the ubiquitin (Ubl) conjugation pathway by mediating the deneddylation of the cullin subunits of SCF-type E3 ligase complexes, leading to decrease the Ubl ligase activity of SCF-type complexes such as SCF, CSA or DDB2. The complex is also involved in phosphorylation of p53/TP53, c-jun/JUN, IkappaBalpha/NFKBI
   2007..2102    -  protein_bind   attL3: mutant version of attL; recombination site for the Gateway® LR reaction LR Clonase™
   2121..2139    -  promoter       T7 promoter: promoter for bacteriophage T7 RNA polymerase
   2329..2352    +  promoter       Pc promoter (fragment): intI1 (promoter lies within the coding sequence); class 1 integron promoter
   2528..2584    +  CDS            GmR (fragment): gentamycin acetyltransferase; aacC1; confers resistance to gentamycin
   2591..3382    +  CDS            SmR: aminoglycoside adenylyltransferase (Murphy, 1985); aadA; confers resistance to spectinomycin and streptomycin
   3475..4063    +  rep_origin     ori: high-copy-number ColE1/pMB1/pBR322/pUC origin of replication
>Addgene plasmid #81793 | pDONR223_COPS2_WT | addgene full sequence | sequence record 169147 | Addgene NGS Result
CTTTCCTGCGTTATCCCCTGATTCTGTGGATAACCGTATTACCGCCTTTGAGTGAGCTGATACCGCTCGC
CGCAGCCGAACGACCGAGCGCAGCGAGTCAGTGAGCGAGGAAGCGGAAGAGCGCCCAATACGCAAACCGC
CTCTCCCCGCGCGTTGGCCGATTCATTAATGCAGCTGGCACGACAGGTTTCCCGACTGGAAAGCGGGCAG
TGAGCGCAACGCAATTAATACGCGTACCGCTAGCCAGGAAGAGTTTGTAGAAACGCAAAAAGGCCATCCG
TCAGGATGGCCTTCTGCTTAGTTTGATGCCTGGCAGTTTATGGCGGGCGTCCTGCCCGCCACCCTCCGGG
CCGTTGCTTCACAACGTTCAAATCCGCTCCCGGCGGATTTGTCCTACTCAGGAGAGCGTTCACCGACAAA
CAACAGATAAAACGAAAGGCCCAGTCTTCCGACTGAGCCTTTCGTTTTATTTGATGCCTGGCAGTTCCCT
ACTCTCGCGTTAACGCTAGCATGGATGTTTTCCCAGTCACGACGTTGTAAAACGACGGCCAGTCTTAAGC
TCGGGCCCCAAATAATGATTTTATTTTGACTGATAGTGACCTGTTCGTTGCAACAAATTGATGAGCAATG
CTTTTTTATAATGCCAACTTTGTACAAAAAAGTTGGCACC
[1329 nt withheld, positions 671-1999]
TGATTGCCAACTTTCTTGTACAAAGTTGGCATTATAAGAAAGCATTGCTTATCAATTTGTTGCAACGAAC
AGGTCACTATCAGTCAAAATAAAATCATTATTTGCCATCCAGCTGATATCCCCTATAGTGAGTCGTATTA
CATGGTCATAGCTGTTTCCTGGCAGCTCTGGCCCGTGTCTCAAAATCTCTGATGTTACATTGCACAAGAT
AAAAATATATCATCATGCCTCCTCTAGACCAGCCAGGACAGAAATGCCTCGACTTCGCTGCTACCCAAGG
TTGCCGGGTGACGCACACCGTGGAAACGGATGAAGGCACGAACCCAGTGGACATAAGCCTGTTCGGTTCG
TAAGCTGTAATGCAAGTAGCGTATGCGCTCACGCAACTGGTCCAGAACCTTGACCGAACGCAGCGGTGGT
AACGGCGCAGTGGCGGTTTTCATGGCTTGTTATGACTGTTTTTTTGGGGTACAGTCTATGCCTCGGGCAT
CCAAGCAGCAAGCGCGTTACGCCGTGGGTCGATGTTTGATGTTATGGAGCAGCAACGATGTTACGCAGCA
GGGCAGTCGCCCTAAAACAAAGTTAAACATTATGAGGGAAGCGGTGATCGCCGAAGTATCGACTCAACTA
TCAGAGGTAGTTGGCGTCATCGAGCGCCATCTCGAACCGACGTTGCTGGCCGTACATTTGTACGGCTCCG
CAGTGGATGGCGGCCTGAAGCCACACAGTGATATTGATTTGCTGGTTACGGTGACCGTAAGGCTTGATGA
AACAACGCGGCGAGCTTTGATCAACGACCTTTTGGAAACTTCGGCTTCCCCTGGAGAGAGCGAGATTCTC
CGCGCTGTAGAAGTCACCATTGTTGTGCACGACGACATCATTCCGTGGCGTTATCCAGCTAAGCGCGAAC
TGCAATTTGGAGAATGGCAGCGCAATGACATTCTTGCAGGTATCTTCGAGCCAGCCACGATCGACATTGA
TCTGGCTATCTTGCTGACAAAAGCAAGAGAACATAGCGTTGCCTTGGTAGGTCCAGCGGCGGAGGAACTC
TTTGATCCGGTTCCTGAACAGGATCTATTTGAGGCGCTAAATGAAACCTTAACGCTATGGAACTCGCCGC
CCGACTGGGCTGGCGATGAGCGAAATGTAGTGCTTACGTTGTCCCGCATTTGGTACAGCGCAGTAACCGG
CAAAATCGCGCCGAAGGATGTCGCTGCCGACTGGGCAATGGAGCGCCTGCCGGCCCAGTATCAGCCCGTC
ATACTTGAAGCTAGACAGGCTTATCTTGGACAAGAAGAAGATCGCTTGGCCTCGCGCGCAGATCAGTTGG
AAGAATTTGTCCACTACGTGAAAGGCGAGATCACCAAGGTAGTCGGCAAATAACCCTCGAGCCACCCATG
ACCAAAATCCCTTAACGTGAGTTACGCGTCGTTCCACTGAGCGTCAGACCCCGTAGAAAAGATCAAAGGA
TCTTCTTGAGATCCTTTTTTTCTGCGCGTAATCTGCTGCTTGCAAACAAAAAAACCACCGCTACCAGCGG
TGGTTTGTTTGCCGGATCAAGAGCTACCAACTCTTTTTCCGAAGGTAACTGGCTTCAGCAGAGCGCAGAT
ACCAAATACTGTTCTTCTAGTGTAGCCGTAGTTAGGCCACCACTTCAAGAACTCTGTAGCACCGCCTACA
TACCTCGCTCTGCTAATCCTGTTACCAGTGGCTGCTGCCAGTGGCGATAAGTCGTGTCTTACCGGGTTGG
ACTCAAGACGATAGTTACCGGATAAGGCGCAGCGGTCGGGCTGAACGGGGGGTTCGTGCACACAGCCCAG
CTTGGAGCGAACGACCTACACCGAACTGAGATACCTACAGCGTGAGCTATGAGAAAGCGCCACGCTTCCC
GAAGGGAGAAAGGCGGACAGGTATCCGGTAAGCGGCAGGGTCGGAACAGGAGAGCGCACGAGGGAGCTTC
CAGGGGGAAACGCCTGGTATCTTTATAGTCCTGTCGGGTTTCGCCACCTCTGACTTGAGCGTCGATTTTT
GTGATGCTCGTCAGGGGGGCGGAGCCTATGGAAAAACGCCAGCAACGCGGCCTTTTTACGGTTCCTGGCC
TTTTGCTGGCCTTTTGCTCACATGTT
