>Addgene plasmid #81793 | pDONR223_COPS2_WT | depositor partial sequence | sequence record 155112 | Insert sequence
[1329 nt withheld, positions 1-1329]
