>Addgene plasmid #81793 | pDONR223_COPS2_WT | addgene partial sequence | sequence record 160603 | M13-F20 5'-TGTAAAACGACGGCCAGT-3'
TTTTATTTTGACTGATAGTGACCTGTTCGTTGCAACAAATTGATGAGCAATGCTTTTTTATAATGCCAAC
TTTGTACAAAAAAGTTGGCACC
[941 nt withheld, positions 93-1033]
